Addgene plasmid #181906: pdCas9-GFP
Purpose: Fluorescently tagged dead Cas9
Depositing lab: Karsten Rippe. Publication: Mouse Heterochromatin Adopts Digital Compaction States without Showing Hallmarks of HP1-Driven Liquid-Liquid Phase Separation. Erdel F, Rademacher A, Vlijm R, Tunnermann J, Frank L, Weinmann R, Schweigert E, Yserentant K, Hummert J, Bauer C, Schumacher S, Al Alwash A, Normand C, Herten DP, Engelhardt J, Rippe K. Mol Cell. 2020 Apr 16;78(2):236-249.e7. doi: 10.1016/j.molcel.2020.02.005. Epub 2020 Feb 25. PubMed 32101700.
Backbone
  Vector backbone: pEGFP-N1
  Backbone manufacturer: Clontech
  Backbone size w/o insert (bp): 4731
  Vector type: Mammalian Expression, CRISPR
  Selectable markers: Neomycin (select with G418)
Growth in bacteria
  Bacterial resistance: Kanamycin, 50 μg/mL
  Growth temperature: 37°C
  Growth strain: DH5alpha
  Copy number: High Copy
Gene/Insert
  Gene/Insert name: dCas9
  Species: S. pyogenes
  Promoter: CMV
  Tag / fusion protein: GFP (C terminal on insert)
  Cloning method: Restriction Enzyme; 5′ cloning site XhoI (not destroyed); 3′ cloning site EcoRI (not destroyed)
Terms and licenses: Academic/Nonprofit Terms; Industry Terms: Not Available to Industry
How to cite: pdCas9-GFP was a gift from Karsten Rippe (Addgene plasmid # 181906 ; http://n2t.net/addgene:181906 ; RRID:Addgene_181906)
