[The description below was written by a language model from this plasmid's Addgene catalogue record and pLannotate feature annotations shown in this document.]
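Description:
pdCas9-GFP is a mammalian expression plasmid built on the Clontech pEGFP-N1 backbone that produces a fluorescently tagged, catalytically dead Streptococcus pyogenes Cas9. The dCas9 coding sequence was placed into the multiple cloning site between XhoI and EcoRI, both of which are retained, so that it reads in frame into the backbone's EGFP and yields dCas9 with a C-terminal GFP. Transcription is driven by the human cytomegalovirus immediate early enhancer and promoter and terminated by the SV40 polyadenylation signal. The automated annotation labels the roughly 4.1 kb open reading frame simply as Cas9. The nuclease-inactivating mutations are stated only in the catalogue entry and are not itemised in the feature table. A short match to SV40 large T antigen lies just downstream of EGFP; the record does not say what this segment does.

The plasmid is about 9 kb and is maintained at high copy in E. coli through a ColE1/pUC-type origin. An f1 origin is also present. A single Tn5 aminoglycoside phosphotransferase gene serves as a dual-purpose marker. A bacterial bla-type promoter expresses it for kanamycin selection in bacteria, and the SV40 early promoter, which includes the SV40 origin, expresses it for G418 selection in mammalian cells. This cassette ends with the HSV thymidine kinase polyadenylation signal. The small ble and bGH poly(A) hits appear to be incidental fragment matches.

No guide RNA cassette is annotated, so any guide RNA used to target the protein would have to be supplied separately. Because dCas9 binds DNA under RNA guidance without cutting it, the GFP fusion can be used to visualise chosen genomic loci in living or fixed cells. The associated work studied heterochromatin compaction in mouse cells.
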