Features (pLannotate 1.2.2; 19 found; start..end, strand, type, name):
     61..364     +  enhancer       CMV enhancer: human cytomegalovirus immediate early enhancer
    365..568     +  promoter       CMV promoter: human cytomegalovirus (CMV) immediate early promoter
    591..618     +  misc_feature   MCS (fragment): multiple cloning site
    676..696     +  misc_feature   MCS (fragment): multiple cloning site
    703..4806    +  CDS            Cas9: Cas9 (Csn1) endonuclease from the Streptococcus pyogenes Type II CRISPR/Cas system generates RNA-guided double strand breaks in DNA
   4876..4913    +  misc_feature   MCS (fragment): multiple cloning site
   4927..5643    +  CDS            EGFP: EGFP is a basic (constitutively fluorescent) green fluorescent protein published in 1996, derived from Aequorea victoria. It is reported to be a rapidly-maturing weak dimer with moderate acid sensitivity.
   5681..5764    +  CDS            large T antigen (fragment): large T antigen from SV40 (simian virus 40)
   5787..5908    +  polyA_signal   SV40 poly(A) signal: SV40 polyadenylation signal
   5942..6370    -  rep_origin     f1 ori (sequence partly withheld): f1 bacteriophage origin of replication; arrow indicates direction of (+) strand synthesis
   6397..6501    +  promoter       AmpR promoter: bla
   6544..6615    +  promoter       SV40 promoter (fragment): SV40 enhancer and early promoter
   6616..6687    +  promoter       SV40 promoter (fragment): SV40 enhancer and early promoter
   6691..6824    +  rep_origin     SV40 ori: SV40 origin of replication
   6873..7667    +  CDS            NeoR/KanR: aminoglycoside phosphotransferase from Tn5; aph(3')-II (or nptII); confers resistance to neomycin, kanamycin, and G418 (Geneticin®)
   7688..7840    +  CDS            ble (fragment): BLE_KLEPN - Experimental evidence at protein level: Swiss-Prot protein existence level 1. Binding protein with a strong affinity to the bleomycin family of antibiotics. Binds to CL990; an antimitotic-antibiotic compound. From Klebsiella pneumoniae.
   7899..7946    +  polyA_signal   HSV TK poly(A) signal: herpes simplex virus thymidine kinase polyadenylation signal (Cole and Stacy, 1985)
   8037..8053    -  polyA_signal   bGH poly(A) signal (fragment): bovine growth hormone polyadenylation signal
   8275..8863    +  rep_origin     ori: high-copy-number ColE1/pMB1/pBR322/pUC origin of replication
>Addgene plasmid #181906 | pdCas9-GFP | addgene full sequence | sequence record 359616 | Addgene NGS Result
TAGTTATTAATAGTAATCAATTACTGGGTCATTAGTTCATAGCCCATATATGGAGTTCCGCGTTACATAA
CTTACGGTAAATGGCCCGCCTGGCTGACCGCCCAACGACCCCCGCCCATTGACGTCAATAATGACGTATG
TTCCCATAGTAACGCCAATAGGGACTTTCCATTGACGTCAATGGGTGGAGTATTTACGGTAAACTGCCCA
CTTGGCAGTACATCAAGTGTATCATATGCCAAGTACGCCCCCTATTGACGTCAATGACGGTAAATGGCCC
GCCTGGCATTATGCCCAGTACATGACCTTATGGGACTTTCCTACTTGGCAGTACATCTACGTATTAGTCA
TCGCTATTACCATGGTGATGCGGTTTTGGCAGTACATCAATGGGCGTGGATAGCGGTTTGACTCACGGGG
ATTTCCAAGTCTCCACCCCATTGACGTCAATGGGAGTTTGTTTTGGCACCAAAATCAACGGGACTTTCCA
AAATGTCGTAACAACTCCGCCCCATTGACGCAAATGGGCGGTAGGCGTGTACGGTGGGAGGTCTATATAA
GCAGAGCTGGTTTAGTGAACCGTCAGATCCGCTAGCGCTACCGGACTCAGATCTCGAGGCCACCATGCCC
AAGAAGAAGCGCAAGGTGGGACGCGTCTGCAGGATATCAAGCTTGCGGTACCGCGGGCCCGGGATCGCCA
CCATGGACAAGAAGTACAGCATCGGCCTGGCCATCGGCACCAACTCTGTGGGCTGGGCCGTGATCACCGA
CGAGTACAAGGTGCCCAGCAAGAAATTCAAGGTGCTGGGCAACACCGACCGGCACAGCATCAAGAAGAAC
CTGATCGGCGCCCTGCTGTTCGACAGCGGAGAAACAGCCGAGGCCACCCGGCTGAAGAGAACCGCCAGAA
GAAGATACACCAGACGGAAGAACCGGATCTGCTATCTGCAAGAGATCTTCAGCAACGAGATGGCCAAGGT
GGACGACAGCTTCTTCCACAGACTGGAAGAGTCCTTCCTGGTGGAAGAGGATAAGAAGCACGAGCGGCAC
CCCATCTTCGGCAACATCGTGGACGAGGTGGCCTACCACGAGAAGTACCCCACCATCTACCACCTGAGAA
AGAAACTGGTGGACAGCACCGACAAGGCCGACCTGCGGCTGATCTATCTGGCCCTGGCCCACATGATCAA
GTTCCGGGGCCACTTCCTGATCGAGGGCGACCTGAACCCCGACAACAGCGACGTGGACAAGCTGTTCATC
CAGCTGGTGCAGACCTACAACCAGCTGTTCGAGGAAAACCCCATCAACGCCAGCGGCGTGGACGCCAAGG
CCATCCTGTCTGCCAGACTGAGCAAGAGCAGACGGCTGGAAAATCTGATCGCCCAGCTGCCCGGCGAGAA
GAAGAATGGCCTGTTCGGCAACCTGATTGCCCTGAGCCTGGGCCTGACCCCCAACTTCAAGAGCAACTTC
GACCTGGCCGAGGATGCCAAACTGCAGCTGAGCAAGGACACCTACGACGACGACCTGGACAACCTGCTGG
CCCAGATCGGCGACCAGTACGCCGACCTGTTTCTGGCCGCCAAGAACCTGTCCGACGCCATCCTGCTGAG
CGACATCCTGAGAGTGAACACCGAGATCACCAAGGCCCCCCTGAGCGCCTCTATGATCAAGAGATACGAC
GAGCACCACCAGGACCTGACCCTGCTGAAAGCTCTCGTGCGGCAGCAGCTGCCTGAGAAGTACAAAGAGA
TTTTCTTCGACCAGAGCAAGAACGGCTACGCCGGCTACATCGATGGCGGAGCCAGCCAGGAAGAGTTCTA
CAAGTTCATCAAGCCCATCCTGGAAAAGATGGACGGCACCGAGGAACTGCTCGTGAAGCTGAACAGAGAG
GACCTGCTGCGGAAGCAGCGGACCTTCGACAACGGCAGCATCCCCCACCAGATCCACCTGGGAGAGCTGC
ACGCCATTCTGCGGCGGCAGGAAGATTTTTACCCATTCCTGAAGGACAACCGGGAAAAGATCGAGAAGAT
CCTGACCTTCCGCATCCCCTACTACGTGGGCCCTCTGGCCAGGGGAAACAGCAGATTCGCCTGGATGACC
AGAAAGAGCGAGGAAACCATCACCCCCTGGAACTTCGAGGAAGTGGTGGACAAGGGCGCCAGCGCCCAGA
GCTTCATCGAGCGGATGACCAACTTCGATAAGAACCTGCCCAACGAGAAGGTGCTGCCCAAGCACAGCCT
GCTGTACGAGTACTTCACCGTGTACAACGAGCTGACCAAAGTGAAATACGTGACCGAGGGAATGAGAAAG
CCCGCCTTCCTGAGCGGCGAGCAGAAAAAAGCCATCGTGGACCTGCTGTTCAAGACCAACCGGAAAGTGA
CCGTGAAGCAGCTGAAAGAGGACTACTTCAAGAAAATCGAGTGCTTCGACTCCGTGGAAATCTCCGGCGT
GGAAGATCGGTTCAACGCCTCCCTGGGCACATACCACGATCTGCTGAAAATTATCAAGGACAAGGACTTC
CTGGACAATGAGGAAAACGAGGACATTCTGGAAGATATCGTGCTGACCCTGACACTGTTTGAGGACAGAG
AGATGATCGAGGAACGGCTGAAAACCTATGCCCACCTGTTCGACGACAAAGTGATGAAGCAGCTGAAGCG
GCGGAGATACACCGGCTGGGGCAGGCTGAGCCGGAAGCTGATCAACGGCATCCGGGACAAGCAGTCCGGC
AAGACAATCCTGGATTTCCTGAAGTCCGACGGCTTCGCCAACAGAAACTTCATGCAGCTGATCCACGACG
ACAGCCTGACCTTTAAAGAGGACATCCAGAAAGCCCAGGTGTCCGGCCAGGGCGATAGCCTGCACGAGCA
CATTGCCAATCTGGCCGGCAGCCCCGCCATTAAGAAGGGCATCCTGCAGACAGTGAAGGTGGTGGACGAG
CTCGTGAAAGTGATGGGCCGGCACAAGCCCGAGAACATCGTGATCGAAATGGCCAGAGAGAACCAGACCA
CCCAGAAGGGACAGAAGAACAGCCGCGAGAGAATGAAGCGGATCGAAGAGGGCATCAAAGAGCTGGGCAG
CCAGATCCTGAAAGAACACCCCGTGGAAAACACCCAGCTGCAGAACGAGAAGCTGTACCTGTACTACCTG
CAGAATGGGCGGGATATGTACGTGGACCAGGAACTGGACATCAACCGGCTGTCCGACTACGATGTGGACG
CTATCGTGCCTCAGAGCTTTCTGAAGGACGACTCCATCGATAACAAAGTGCTGACTCGGAGCGACAAGAA
CCGGGGCAAGAGCGACAACGTGCCCTCCGAAGAGGTCGTGAAGAAGATGAAGAACTACTGGCGCCAGCTG
CTGAATGCCAAGCTGATTACCCAGAGGAAGTTCGACAATCTGACCAAGGCCGAGAGAGGCGGCCTGAGCG
AACTGGATAAGGCCGGCTTCATCAAGAGACAGCTGGTGGAAACCCGGCAGATCACAAAGCACGTGGCACA
GATCCTGGACTCCCGGATGAACACTAAGTACGACGAGAACGACAAACTGATCCGGGAAGTGAAAGTGATC
ACCCTGAAGTCCAAGCTGGTGTCCGATTTCCGGAAGGATTTCCAGTTTTACAAAGTGCGCGAGATCAACA
ACTACCACCACGCCCACGACGCCTACCTGAACGCCGTCGTGGGAACCGCCCTGATCAAAAAGTACCCTAA
GCTGGAAAGCGAGTTCGTGTACGGCGACTACAAGGTGTACGACGTGCGGAAGATGATCGCCAAGAGCGAG
CAGGAAATCGGCAAGGCTACCGCCAAGTACTTCTTCTACAGCAACATCATGAACTTTTTCAAGACCGAGA
TTACCCTGGCCAACGGCGAGATCCGGAAGCGGCCTCTGATCGAGACAAACGGCGAAACAGGCGAGATCGT
GTGGGATAAGGGCCGGGACTTTGCCACCGTGCGGAAAGTGCTGTCTATGCCCCAAGTGAATATCGTGAAA
AAGACCGAGGTGCAGACAGGCGGCTTCAGCAAAGAGTCTATCCTGCCCAAGAGGAACAGCGACAAGCTGA
TCGCCAGAAAGAAGGACTGGGACCCTAAGAAGTACGGCGGCTTCGACAGCCCCACCGTGGCCTATTCTGT
GCTGGTGGTGGCCAAAGTGGAAAAGGGCAAGTCCAAGAAACTGAAGAGTGTGAAAGAGCTGCTGGGGATC
ACCATCATGGAAAGAAGCAGCTTCGAGAAGAATCCCATCGACTTTCTGGAAGCCAAGGGCTACAAAGAAG
TGAAAAAGGACCTGATCATCAAGCTGCCTAAGTACTCCCTGTTCGAGCTGGAAAACGGCCGGAAGAGAAT
GCTGGCCTCTGCCGGCGAACTGCAGAAGGGAAACGAACTGGCCCTGCCCTCCAAATATGTGAACTTCCTG
TACCTGGCCAGCCACTATGAGAAGCTGAAGGGCTCCCCCGAGGATAATGAGCAGAAACAGCTGTTTGTGG
AACAGCACAAACACTACCTGGACGAGATCATCGAGCAGATCAGCGAGTTCTCCAAGAGAGTGATCCTGGC
CGACGCTAATCTGGACAAGGTGCTGAGCGCCTACAACAAGCACAGAGACAAGCCTATCAGAGAGCAGGCC
GAGAATATCATCCACCTGTTTACCCTGACCAATCTGGGAGCCCCTGCCGCCTTCAAGTACTTTGACACCA
CCATCGACCGGAAGAGGTACACCAGCACCAAAGAGGTGCTGGACGCCACCCTGATCCACCAGAGCATCAC
CGGCCTGTACGAGACACGGATCGACCTGTCTCAGCTGGGAGGCGACGCCTATCCCTATGACGTGCCCGAT
TATGCACCGGTCCCAAAAAAGAAAAGAAAAGTACCGGTCGCCACCCGAATTCTGCAGTCGACGGTACCGC
GGGCCCGGGATCCACCGGTCGCCACCATGGTGAGCAAGGGCGAGGAGCTGTTCACCGGGGTGGTGCCCAT
CCTGGTCGAGCTGGACGGCGACGTAAACGGCCACAAGTTCAGCGTGTCCGGCGAGGGCGAGGGCGATGCC
ACCTACGGCAAGCTGACCCTGAAGTTCATCTGCACCACCGGCAAGCTGCCCGTGCCCTGGCCCACCCTCG
TGACCACCCTGACCTACGGCGTGCAGTGCTTCAGCCGCTACCCCGACCACATGAAGCAGCACGACTTCTT
CAAGTCCGCCATGCCCGAAGGCTACGTCCAGGAGCGCACCATCTTCTTCAAGGACGACGGCAACTACAAG
ACCCGCGCCGAGGTGAAGTTCGAGGGCGACACCCTGGTGAACCGCATCGAGCTGAAGGGCATCGACTTCA
AGGAGGACGGCAACATCCTGGGGCACAAGCTGGAGTACAACTACAACAGCCACAACGTCTATATCATGGC
CGACAAGCAGAAGAACGGCATCAAGGTGAACTTCAAGATCCGCCACAACATCGAGGACGGCAGCGTGCAG
CTCGCCGACCACTACCAGCAGAACACCCCCATCGGCGACGGCCCCGTGCTGCTGCCCGACAACCACTACC
TGAGCACCCAGTCCGCCCTGAGCAAAGACCCCAACGAGAAGCGCGATCACATGGTCCTGCTGGAGTTCGT
GACCGCCGCCGGGATCACTCTCGGCATGGACGAGCTGTACAAGACTAGTGTATACAACGTTCAGAGCGGC
CGCGACTCTAGATCATAATCAGCCATACCACATTTGTAGAGGTTTTACTTGCTTTAAAAAACCTCCCACA
CCTCCCCCTGAACCTGAAACATAAAATGAATGCAATTGTTGTTGTTAACTTGTTTATTGCAGCTTATAAT
GGTTACAAATAAAGCAATAGCATCACAAATTTCACAAATAAAGCATTTTTTTCACTGCATTCTAGTTGTG
GTTTGTCCAAACTCATCAATGTATCTTAAGGCGTAAATTGTAAGCGTTAATATTTTGTTAAAATTCGCGT
TAAATTTTTGTTAAATCAGCTCATTTTTTAACCAATAGGCCGAAATCGGCAAAATCCCTTATAAATCAAA
AGAATAGACCGAGATAGGGT
[37 nt withheld, positions 6041-6077]
AAAGAACGTGGACTCCAACGTCAAAGG
[49 nt withheld, positions 6105-6153]
T
[91 nt withheld, positions 6155-6245]
G
[124 nt withheld, positions 6247-6370]
CAGGTGGCACTTTTCGGGGAAATGTGCGCGGAACCCCTATTTGTTTATTTTTCTAAATACATTCAAATAT
GTATCCGCTCATGAGACAATAACCCTGATAAATGCTTCAATAATATTGAAAAAGGAAGAGTCCTGAGGCG
GAAAGAACCAGCTGTGGAATGTGTGTCAGTTAGGGTGTGGAAAGTCCCCAGGCTCCCCAGCAGGCAGAAG
TATGCAAAGCATGCATCTCAATTAGTCAGCAACCAGGTGTGGAAAGTCCCCAGGCTCCCCAGCAGGCAGA
AGTATGCAAAGCATGCATCTCAATTAGTCAGCAACCATAGTCCCGCCCCTAACTCCGCCCATCCCGCCCA
TTCTCCGCCCCATGGCTGACTAATTTTTTTTATTTATGCAGAGGCCGAGGCCGCCTCGGCCTCTGAGCTA
TTCCAGAAGTAGTGAGGAGGCTTTTTTGGAGGCCTAGGCTTTTGCAAAGATCGATCAAGAGACAGGATGA
GGATCGTTTCGCATGATTGAACAAGATGGATTGCACGCAGGTTCTCCGGCCGCTTGGGTGGAGAGGCTAT
TCGGCTATGACTGGGCACAACAGACAATCGGCTGCTCTGATGCCGCCGTGTTCCGGCTGTCAGCGCAGGG
GCGCCCGGTTCTTTTTGTCAAGACCGACCTGTCCGGTGCCCTGAATGAACTGCAAGACGAGGCAGCGCGG
CTATCGTGGCTGGCCACGACGGGCGTTCCTTGCGCAGCTGTGCTCGACGTTGTCACTGAAGCGGGAAGGG
ACTGGCTGCTATTGGGCGAAGTGCCGGGGCAGGATCTCCTGTCATCTCACCTTGCTCCTGCCGAGAAAGT
ATCCATCATGGCTGATGCAATGCGGCGGCTGCATACGCTTGATCCGGCTACCTGCCCATTCGACCACCAA
GCGAAACATCGCATCGAGCGAGCACGTACTCGGATGGAAGCCGGTCTTGTCGATCAGGATGATCTGGACG
AAGAGCATCAGGGGCTCGCGCCAGCCGAACTGTTCGCCAGGCTCAAGGCGAGCATGCCCGACGGCGAGGA
TCTCGTCGTGACCCATGGCGATGCCTGCTTGCCGAATATCATGGTGGAAAATGGCCGCTTTTCTGGATTC
ATCGACTGTGGCCGGCTGGGTGTGGCGGACCGCTATCAGGACATAGCGTTGGCTACCCGTGATATTGCTG
AAGAGCTTGGCGGCGAATGGGCTGACCGCTTCCTCGTGCTTTACGGTATCGCCGCTCCCGATTCGCAGCG
CATCGCCTTCTATCGCCTTCTTGACGAGTTCTTCTGAGCGGGACTCTGGGGTTCGAAATGACCGACCAAG
CGACGCCCAACCTGCCATCACGAGATTTCGATTCCACCGCCGCCTTCTATGAAAGGTTGGGCTTCGGAAT
CGTTTTCCGGGACGCCGGCTGGATGATCCTCCAGCGCGGGGATCTCATGCTGGAGTTCTTCGCCCACCCT
AGGGGGAGGCTAACTGAAACACGGAAGGAGACAATACCGGAAGGAACCCGCGCTATGACGGCAATAAAAA
GACAGAATAAAACGCACGGTGTTGGGTCGTTTGTTCATAAACGCGGGGTTCGGTCCCAGGGCTGGCACTC
TGTCGATACCCCACCGAGACCCCATTGGGGCCAATACGCCCGCGTTTCTTCCTTTTCCCCACCCCACCCC
CCAAGTTCGGGTGAAGGCCCAGGGCTCGCAGCCAACGTCGGGGCGGCAGGCCCTGCCATAGCCTCAGGTT
ACTCATATATACTTTAGATTGATTTAAAACTTCATTTTTAATTTAAAAGGATCTAGGTGAAGATCCTTTT
TGATAATCTCATGACCAAAATCCCTTAACGTGAGTTTTCGTTCCACTGAGCGTCAGACCCCGTAGAAAAG
ATCAAAGGATCTTCTTGAGATCCTTTTTTTCTGCGCGTAATCTGCTGCTTGCAAACAAAAAAACCACCGC
TACCAGCGGTGGTTTGTTTGCCGGATCAAGAGCTACCAACTCTTTTTCCGAAGGTAACTGGCTTCAGCAG
AGCGCAGATACCAAATACTGTTCTTCTAGTGTAGCCGTAGTTAGGCCACCACTTCAAGAACTCTGTAGCA
CCGCCTACATACCTCGCTCTGCTAATCCTGTTACCAGTGGCTGCTGCCAGTGGCGATAAGTCGTGTCTTA
CCGGGTTGGACTCAAGACGATAGTTACCGGATAAGGCGCAGCGGTCGGGCTGAACGGGGGGTTCGTGCAC
ACAGCCCAGCTTGGAGCGAACGACCTACACCGAACTGAGATACCTACAGCGTGAGCTATGAGAAAGCGCC
ACGCTTCCCGAAGGGAGAAAGGCGGACAGGTATCCGGTAAGCGGCAGGGTCGGAACAGGAGAGCGCACGA
GGGAGCTTCCAGGGGGAAACGCCTGGTATCTTTATAGTCCTGTCGGGTTTCGCCACCTCTGACTTGAGCG
TCGATTTTTGTGATGCTCGTCAGGGGGGCGGAGCCTATGGAAAAACGCCAGCAACGCGGCCTTTTTACGG
TTCCTGGCCTTTTGCTGGCCTTTTGCTCACATGTTCTTTCCTGCGTTATCCCCTGATTCTGTGGATAACC
GTATTACCGCCATGCAT
